>Addgene plasmid #80549 | Rab32a cds in pGem-T Easy | addgene full sequence | sequence record 176447 | Addgene NGS Result
ACCTACAGCGTGAGCTATGAGAAAGCGCCACGCTTCCCGAAGGGAGAAAGGCGGACAGGTATCCGGTAAG
CGGCAGGGTCGGAACAGGAGAGCGCACGAGGGAGCTTCCAGGGGGAAACGCCTGGTATCTTTATAGTCCT
GTCGGGTTTCGCCACCTCTGACTTGAGCGTCGATTTTTGTGATGCTCGTCAGGGGGGCGGAGCCTATGGA
AAAACGCCAGCAACGCGGCCTTTTTACGGTTCCTGGCCTTTTGCTGGCCTTTTGCTCACATGTTCTTTCC
TGCGTTATCCCCTGATTCTGTGGATAACCGTATTACCGCCTTTGAGTGAGCTGATACCGCTCGCCGCAGC
CGAACGACCGAGCGCAGCGAGTCAGTGAGCGAGGAAGCGGAAGAGCGCCCAATACGCAAACCGCCTCTCC
CCGCGCGTTGGCCGATTCATTAATGCAGCTGGCACGACAGGTTTCCCGACTGGAAAGCGGGCAGTGAGCG
CAACGCAATTAATGTGAGTTAGCTCACTCATTAGGCACCCCAGGCTTTACACTTTATGCTTCCGGCTCGT
ATGTTGTGTGGAATTGTGAGCGGATAACAATTTCACACAGGAAACAGCTATGACCATGATTACGCCAAGC
TATTTAGGTGACACTATAGAATACTCAAGCTATGCATCCAACGCGTTGGGAGCTCTCCCATATGGTCGAC
CTGCAGGCGGCCGCGAATTCACTAGTGATTTGACATTTTGGCAGCATGGCAGGCGGGTCCGTGTCGGAGT
GTAAGGAGTATCTGTTTAAAGTTTTGGTTATCGGGGAACTTGGTGTGGGAAAGACTAGCATCATCAAGCG
ATATGTTCACCAGCTCTTCTCGCAACACTACAGAGCGACCATAGGCGTGGATTTTGCTCTCAAAGTCTTA
AACTGGGACAGCAAAACACTAGTACGACTACAGCTGTGGGACATCGCAGGTCAGGAGCGCTTTGGAAACA
TGACCAGAGTTTACTACAAAGAGGCAGTGGGTGCATTTATTGTGTTTGACATTACTCGAGGCTCCACGTT
TGAGGCTGTTTCAAAATGGAAGCATGATTTGGACACCAAGGTGAAACTGGCCAATGGCAATCCTATACCT
TCAGTCCTTCTGGCCAATAAATGCGACCAGAAGAAAGACGGATCCAACAATTCCTCACTCATGGACAACT
TCTGCAAGGAGGCTGGCTTTTTGGGTTGGTTTGAAACATCAGCCAAGGAGAACATCAACGTGGACGAGGC
TGCCCGGTTCTTGGTGGAGAACATCCTTCTCAATGATAAAGGTCTTCCGTACGAAGAGAACAATGGTGAC
AAGATTAAACTAGACCAACAAACTGCTCCTGCTGAGAGCAAGTCAGGTTGCTGCTAGTGCGGAATCGAAT
TCCCGCGGCCGCCATGGCGGCCGGGAGCATGCGACGTCGGGCCCAATTCGCCCTATAGTGAGTCGTATTA
CAATTCACTGGCCGTCGTTTTACAACGTCGTGACTGGGAAAACCCTGGCGTTACCCAACTTAATCGCCTT
GCAGCACATCCCCCTTTCGCCAGCTGGCGTAATAGCGAAGAGGCCCGCACCGATCGCCCTTCCCAACAGT
TGCGCAGCCTGAATGGCGAATGG
[124 nt withheld, positions 1634-1757]
C
[91 nt withheld, positions 1759-1849]
A
[49 nt withheld, positions 1851-1899]
CCTTTGACGTTGGAGTCCACGTTCTTT
[37 nt withheld, positions 1927-1963]
ACCCTATCTCGGTCTATTCTTTTGATTTATAAGGGATTTTGCCGATTTCGGCCTATTGGTTAAAAAATGA
GCTGATTTAACAAAAATTTAACGCGAATTTTAACAAAATATTAACGCTTACAATTTCCTGATGCGGTATT
TTCTCCTTACGCATCTGTGCGGTATTTCACACCGCATCAGGTGGCACTTTTCGGGGAAATGTGCGCGGAA
CCCCTATTTGTTTATTTTTCTAAATACATTCAAATATGTATCCGCTCATGAGACAATAACCCTGATAAAT
GCTTCAATAATATTGAAAAAGGAAGAGTATGAGTATTCAACATTTCCGTGTCGCCCTTATTCCCTTTTTT
GCGGCATTTTGCCTTCCTGTTTTTGCTCACCCAGAAACGCTGGTGAAAGTAAAAGATGCTGAAGATCAGT
TGGGTGCACGAGTGGGTTACATCGAACTGGATCTCAACAGCGGTAAGATCCTTGAGAGTTTTCGCCCCGA
AGAACGTTTTCCAATGATGAGCACTTTTAAAGTTCTGCTATGTGGCGCGGTATTATCCCGTATTGACGCC
GGGCAAGAGCAACTCGGTCGCCGCATACACTATTCTCAGAATGACTTGGTTGAGTACTCACCAGTCACAG
AAAAGCATCTTACGGATGGCATGACAGTAAGAGAATTATGCAGTGCTGCCATAACCATGAGTGATAACAC
TGCGGCCAACTTACTTCTGACAACGATCGGAGGACCGAAGGAGCTAACCGCTTTTTTGCACAACATGGGG
GATCATGTAACTCGCCTTGATCGTTGGGAACCGGAGCTGAATGAAGCCATACCAAACGACGAGCGTGACA
CCACGATGCCTGTAGCAATGGCAACAACGTTGCGCAAACTATTAACTGGCGAACTACTTACTCTAGCTTC
CCGGCAACAATTAATAGACTGGATGGAGGCGGATAAAGTTGCAGGACCACTTCTGCGCTCGGCCCTTCCG
GCTGGCTGGTTTATTGCTGATAAATCTGGAGCCGGTGAGCGTGGGTCTCGCGGTATCATTGCAGCACTGG
GGCCAGATGGTAAGCCCTCCCGTATCGTAGTTATCTACACGACGGGGAGTCAGGCAACTATGGATGAACG
AAATAGACAGATCGCTGAGATAGGTGCCTCACTGATTAAGCATTGGTAACTGTCAGACCAAGTTTACTCA
TATATACTTTAGATTGATTTAAAACTTCATTTTTAATTTAAAAGGATCTAGGTGAAGATCCTTTTTGATA
ATCTCATGACCAAAATCCCTTAACGTGAGTTTTCGTTCCACTGAGCGTCAGACCCCGTAGAAAAGATCAA
AGGATCTTCTTGAGATCCTTTTTTTCTGCGCGTAATCTGCTGCTTGCAAACAAAAAAACCACCGCTACCA
GCGGTGGTTTGTTTGCCGGATCAAGAGCTACCAACTCTTTTTCCGAAGGTAACTGGCTTCAGCAGAGCGC
AGATACCAAATACTGTTCTTCTAGTGTAGCCGTAGTTAGGCCACCACTTCAAGAACTCTGTAGCACCGCC
TACATACCTCGCTCTGCTAATCCTGTTACCAGTGGCTGCTGCCAGTGGCGATAAGTCGTGTCTTACCGGG
TTGGACTCAAGACGATAGTTACCGGATAAGGCGCAGCGGTCGGGCTGAACGGGGGGTTCGTGCACACAGC
CCAGCTTGGAGCGAACGACCTACACCGAACTGAGAT
Features (pLannotate 1.2.2; 14 found; start..end, strand, type, name):
    395..487     +  CDS            lacI (fragment): lac repressor; lacI; The lac repressor binds to the lac operator to inhibit transcription in E. coli. This inhibition can be relieved by adding lactose or isopropyl-β-D-thiogalactopyranoside (IPTG).
    500..521     +  protein_bind   CAP binding site: CAP binding activates transcription in the presence of cAMP. E. coli catabolite activator protein
    536..566     +  promoter       lac promoter: promoter for the E. coli lac operon
    574..590     +  protein_bind   lac operator: The lac repressor binds to the lac operator to inhibit transcription in E. coli. This inhibition can be relieved by adding lactose or isopropyl-β-D-thiogalactopyranoside (IPTG). lac repressor encoded by lacI
    632..650     +  promoter       SP6 promoter: promoter for bacteriophage SP6 RNA polymerase
    662..724     +  CDS            VESPI_VESMG (fragment): Experimental evidence at protein level: Swiss-Prot protein existence level 1. Shows contractile activity on isolated ileum smooth muscle. From Vespa magnifica (Hornet).
    767..1384    +  CDS            RAB32 (fragment): RAB32_HUMAN - Experimental evidence at protein level: Swiss-Prot protein existence level 1. Acts as an A-kinase anchoring protein by binding to the type II regulatory subunit of protein kinase A and anchoring it to the mitochondrion. Also involved in synchronization of mitochondrial fission (PubMed:12186851). Plays a role in the maturation of phagosomes that engulf pathogens, such as S.aureus and M.tuberculosis (PubMed:21255211). Plays an important role in the control of melanin production and melanosome biogenesis (PubMed:23084991). In concert with RAB38, regulates the proper trafficking of m
   1452..1470    -  promoter       T7 promoter: promoter for bacteriophage T7 RNA polymerase
   1473..1630    +  CDS            lacZα (fragment): LacZα fragment of β-galactosidase; lacZ fragment
   1634..2062    +  rep_origin     f1 ori (sequence partly withheld): f1 bacteriophage origin of replication; arrow indicates direction of (+) strand synthesis
   2090..2140    -  misc_feature   bom (fragment): basis of mobility region from pBR322
   2167..2271    +  promoter       AmpR promoter: bla
   2272..3132    +  CDS            AmpR: β-lactamase; bla; confers resistance to ampicillin, carbenicillin, and related antibiotics
   3303..212     +  rep_origin     ori (across the origin): high-copy-number ColE1/pMB1/pBR322/pUC origin of replication
