[The description below was written by a language model from this plasmid's Addgene catalogue record and pLannotate feature annotations shown in this document.]
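Description:
Rab32a cds in pGem-T Easy is a small bacterial cloning plasmid (about 3.7 kb by full-sequence NGS) carrying the coding sequence of zebrafish (Danio rerio) rab32a in the Promega pGEM-T Easy TA-cloning backbone. It is one member of a library of full-length zebrafish rab clones. It replicates in E. coli from a high-copy ColE1/pUC-type origin and is selected with ampicillin through the bla (AmpR) gene and its own promoter. An f1 phage origin is also present, which allows production of single-stranded DNA with helper phage. Remnants of the lac region (CAP site, lac promoter and operator, and a lacZα fragment) reflect the backbone's blue/white screening system, which is disrupted by the insert.

The insert is annotated by homology to human RAB32, a small GTPase linked to melanosome biogenesis, phagosome maturation and mitochondrial dynamics; the match spans roughly 620 bp on the forward strand. It lies between opposing bacteriophage promoters, with SP6 upstream reading in the same direction as the coding sequence and T7 downstream reading back toward it. From this orientation, in vitro transcription from T7 would be expected to yield antisense RNA and SP6 sense RNA, which fits the stated purpose of generating riboprobes for in situ hybridisation. The plasmid contains no eukaryotic promoter, tag or reporter, so it is not an expression vector for animal cells; it can instead serve as a template for subcloning the rab32a coding sequence. A short annotated hit to a hornet peptide next to the SP6 promoter is most likely a spurious match to polylinker sequence.
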