Addgene plasmid #80549: Rab32a cds in pGem-T Easy
Purpose: Can be used for in situ hybridisation or other purposes
Depositing lab: Rob Parton. Depositing organization: University of Queensland, Institute for Molecular Bioscience. Publication: A plasmid library of full-length zebrafish rab proteins for in vivo cell biology. Hall TE, Martel N, Lo HP, Xiong Z, Parton RG. Cell Logist. 2017 Mar 1;7(1):e1301151. doi: 10.1080/21592799.2017.1301151. eCollection 2017. PubMed 28396820.
Backbone
  Vector backbone: pGemT easy
  Backbone manufacturer: Promega
Growth in bacteria
  Bacterial resistance: Ampicillin, 100 μg/mL
  Growth temperature: 37°C
  Growth strain: DH5alpha
  Copy number: High Copy
Gene/Insert
  Gene/Insert name: rab32a
  Species: D. rerio (zebrafish)
  Entrez Gene: rab32a (a.k.a. cb914, hm:zehn1770, rab32, zgc:110481)
Terms and licenses: Academic/Nonprofit Terms; Industry Terms: Not Available to Industry
How to cite: Rab32a cds in pGem-T Easy was a gift from Rob Parton (Addgene plasmid # 80549 ; http://n2t.net/addgene:80549 ; RRID:Addgene_80549)
